Addgene plasmid #191105: pLenti_gRNA -hMLHdn-Puro
Purpose: Backbone for lentiviral pegRNA library construction with hMLH1dn and Puro marker
Depositing lab: Hyongbum Kim. Depositing organization: Yonsei University Health System. Publication: Prediction of efficiencies for diverse prime editing systems in multiple cell types. Yu G, Kim HK, Park J, Kwak H, Cheong Y, Kim D, Kim J, Kim J, Kim HH. Cell. 2023 Apr 21:S0092-8674(23)00331-8. doi: 10.1016/j.cell.2023.03.034. PubMed 37119812.
Backbone
  Vector backbone: Lenti_gRNA-Puro
  Backbone manufacturer: Hyongbum Kim
  Backbone size w/o insert (bp): 8261
  Total vector size (bp): 10673
  Modifications to backbone: hMLH1dn for MMR knockdown
  Vector type: Mammalian Expression, Lentiviral, CRISPR
  Selectable markers: Puromycin
Growth in bacteria
  Bacterial resistance: Ampicillin, 100 μg/mL
  Growth temperature: 37°C
  Growth strain: NEB Stable
  Copy number: High Copy
Gene/Insert
  Gene/Insert name: hMLH1dn (alt name: Human MLH1 del754-756 with P2A)
  Species: H. sapiens (human)
  Insert size (bp): 2327
  Mutation: I31 silent mutation (ATA to ATC) to remove early termination signal
  Promoter: EF-1a
  Cloning method: Gibson Cloning
  Sequencing primers: 5′ TCAAGCCTCAGACAGTGGTTC; 3′ GTGGGCTTGTACTCGGTCAT
Terms and licenses: Academic/Nonprofit Terms; Industry Terms: Not Available to Industry
How to cite: pLenti_gRNA -hMLHdn-Puro was a gift from Hyongbum Kim (Addgene plasmid # 191105 ; http://n2t.net/addgene:191105 ; RRID:Addgene_191105)
