[The description below was written by a language model from this plasmid's Addgene catalogue record and pLannotate feature annotations shown in this document.]
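Description:
pLenti_gRNA -hMLHdn-Puro is a 10.7 kb third-generation-style, self-inactivating HIV-1 lentiviral transfer plasmid built on the Lenti_gRNA-Puro backbone. It is intended as the recipient vector for cloning pooled prime editing guide RNA (pegRNA) libraries. In bacteria it is maintained through a high-copy ColE1/pUC-type origin with ampicillin resistance (AmpR). An f1 origin and remnants of a lac/T7/T3 cloning region are also present. The viral portion consists of an RSV promoter fused to a truncated 5' LTR, the Ψ packaging signal with a gag fragment, the Rev response element, a cPPT/CTS, a WPRE and a ΔU3 3' LTR. An SV40 poly(A) signal and SV40 origin lie downstream of the 3' LTR. These elements allow the genomic RNA to be made, packaged and integrated when packaging functions are supplied in trans. The ΔU3 deletion silences LTR promoter activity after integration.

Two expression units sit between the LTRs. A human U6 RNA polymerase III promoter is positioned to drive the guide RNA. No scaffold or guide sequence is annotated downstream of it, consistent with an empty library backbone. The record does not describe the cloning site. Downstream, an EF-1α promoter with its intron A drives human MLH1 lacking residues 754–756 (hMLH1dn), linked through a P2A peptide to puromycin N-acetyltransferase, so both proteins come from one transcript. The MLH1 coding sequence carries a silent change at I31, made to remove an early termination signal. The dominant-negative MLH1 is included to suppress mismatch repair in transduced cells, while puromycin selects for cells carrying the integrated pegRNA cassette. The vector was deposited in connection with work on predicting prime editing efficiencies across editing systems and cell types.
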