Features (pLannotate 1.2.2; 29 found; start..end, strand, type, name):
      3..229     +  promoter       RSV promoter: Rous sarcoma virus enhancer/promoter
    230..410     +  LTR            5' LTR (truncated): truncated 5' long terminal repeat (LTR) from HIV-1
    457..582     +  misc_feature   HIV-1 Ψ: packaging signal of human immunodeficiency virus type 1
    566..929     +  CDS            HIV-1 gag (fragment): gag protein from human immunodeficiency virus 1; gag
   1075..1308    +  misc_feature   RRE: The Rev response element (RRE) of HIV-1 allows for Rev-dependent mRNA export from the nucleus to the cytoplasm.
   1685..1711    +  CDS            Rev (fragment): human immunodeficiency virus 1 (HIV-1) Rev protein; rev; enhances nuclear export of unspliced and incompletely spliced viral mRNAs
   1715..1955    +  promoter       U6 promoter: RNA polymerase III promoter for human U6 snRNA
   2123..2240    +  misc_feature   cPPT/CTS: central polypurine tract and central termination sequence of HIV-1
   2306..2372    +  CDS            small t antigen (fragment): SV40 (simian virus 40) small t antigen
   2398..2609    +  promoter       EF-1α core promoter: core promoter for human elongation factor EF-1α
   2610..3548    +  intron         EF-1α intron A: intron upstream of the start codon of human EF-1α
   3582..5840    +  CDS            MLH1: MLH1_HUMAN - Also known as COCA2. Experimental evidence at protein level: Swiss-Prot protein existence level 1. Heterodimerizes with PMS2 to form MutL alpha, a component of the post-replicative DNA mismatch repair system (MMR). DNA repair is initiated by MutS alpha (MSH2-MSH6) or MutS beta (MSH2-MSH3) binding to a dsDNA mismatch, then MutL alpha is recruited to the heteroduplex. Assembly of the MutL-MutS-heteroduplex ternary complex in presence of RFC and PCNA is sufficient to activate endonuclease activity of PMS2. It introduces single-strand breaks near the mismatch and thus generates new en
   5913..6512    +  CDS            PuroR (fragment): puromycin N-acetyltransferase; pac from Streptomyces; confers resistance to puromycin
   6528..7116    +  misc_feature   WPRE: woodchuck hepatitis virus posttranscriptional regulatory element
   7167..7186    +  misc_feature   cPPT/CTS (fragment): central polypurine tract and central termination sequence of HIV-1
   7188..7421    +  LTR            3' LTR (ΔU3): self-inactivating 3' long terminal repeat (LTR) from HIV-1
   7499..7620    +  polyA_signal   SV40 poly(A) signal: SV40 polyadenylation signal
   7660..7795    +  rep_origin     SV40 ori: SV40 origin of replication
   7816..7834    -  promoter       T7 promoter: promoter for bacteriophage T7 RNA polymerase
   7842..7997    +  CDS            lacZα (fragment): LacZα fragment of β-galactosidase; lacZ fragment
   8002..8430    +  rep_origin     f1 ori (sequence partly withheld): f1 bacteriophage origin of replication; arrow indicates direction of (+) strand synthesis
   8483..8587    +  promoter       AmpR promoter: bla
   8588..9448    +  CDS            AmpR: β-lactamase; bla; confers resistance to ampicillin, carbenicillin, and related antibiotics
   9619..10207   +  rep_origin     ori: high-copy-number ColE1/pMB1/pBR322/pUC origin of replication
  10390..10482   +  CDS            lacI (fragment): lac repressor; lacI; The lac repressor binds to the lac operator to inhibit transcription in E. coli. This inhibition can be relieved by adding lactose or isopropyl-β-D-thiogalactopyranoside (IPTG).
  10495..10516   +  protein_bind   CAP binding site: CAP binding activates transcription in the presence of cAMP. E. coli catabolite activator protein
  10531..10561   +  promoter       lac promoter: promoter for the E. coli lac operon
  10565..10587   +  protein_bind   lac operator (fragment): The lac repressor binds to the lac operator to inhibit transcription in E. coli. This inhibition can be relieved by adding lactose or isopropyl-β-D-thiogalactopyranoside (IPTG). lac repressor encoded by lacI
  10630..10648   +  promoter       T3 promoter: promoter for bacteriophage T3 RNA polymerase
>Addgene plasmid #191105 | pLenti_gRNA -hMLHdn-Puro | addgene full sequence | sequence record 373420 | Addgene NGS Result
AATGTAGTCTTATGCAATACTCTTGTAGTCTTGCAACATGGTAACGATGAGTTAGCAACATGCCTTACAA
GGAGAGAAAAAGCACCGTGCATGCCGATTGGTGGAAGTAAGGTGGTACGATCGTGCCTTATTAGGAAGGC
AACAGACGGGTCTGACATGGATTGGACGAACCACTGAATTGCCGCATTGCAGAGATATTGTATTTAAGTG
CCTAGCTCGATACATAAACGGGTCTCTCTGGTTAGACCAGATCTGAGCCTGGGAGCTCTCTGGCTAACTA
GGGAACCCACTGCTTAAGCCTCAATAAAGCTTGCCTTGAGTGCTTCAAGTAGTGTGTGCCCGTCTGTTGT
GTGACTCTGGTAACTAGAGATCCCTCAGACCCTTTTAGTCAGTGTGGAAAATCTCTAGCAGTGGCGCCCG
AACAGGGACTTGAAAGCGAAAGGGAAACCAGAGGAGCTCTCTCGACGCAGGACTCGGCTTGCTGAAGCGC
GCACGGCAAGAGGCGAGGGGCGGCGACTGGTGAGTACGCCAAAAATTTTGACTAGCGGAGGCTAGAAGGA
GAGAGATGGGTGCGAGAGCGTCAGTATTAAGCGGGGGAGAATTAGATCGCGATGGGAAAAAATTCGGTTA
AGGCCAGGGGGAAAGAAAAAATATAAATTAAAACATATAGTATGGGCAAGCAGGGAGCTAGAACGATTCG
CAGTTAATCCTGGCCTGTTAGAAACATCAGAAGGCTGTAGACAAATACTGGGACAGCTACAACCATCCCT
TCAGACAGGATCAGAAGAACTTAGATCATTATATAATACAGTAGCAACCCTCTATTGTGTGCATCAAAGG
ATAGAGATAAAAGACACCAAGGAAGCTTTAGACAAGATAGAGGAAGAGCAAAACAAAAGTAAGACCACCG
CACAGCAAGCGGCCGCTGATCTTCAGACCTGGAGGAGGAGATATGAGGGACAATTGGAGAAGTGAATTAT
ATAAATATAAAGTAGTAAAAATTGAACCATTAGGAGTAGCACCCACCAAGGCAAAGAGAAGAGTGGTGCA
GAGAGAAAAAAGAGCAGTGGGAATAGGAGCTTTGTTCCTTGGGTTCTTGGGAGCAGCAGGAAGCACTATG
GGCGCAGCGTCAATGACGCTGACGGTACAGGCCAGACAATTATTGTCTGGTATAGTGCAGCAGCAGAACA
ATTTGCTGAGGGCTATTGAGGCGCAACAGCATCTGTTGCAACTCACAGTCTGGGGCATCAAGCAGCTCCA
GGCAAGAATCCTGGCTGTGGAAAGATACCTAAAGGATCAACAGCTCCTGGGGATTTGGGGTTGCTCTGGA
AAACTCATTTGCACCACTGCTGTGCCTTGGAATGCTAGTTGGAGTAATAAATCTCTGGAACAGATTTGGA
ATCACACGACCTGGATGGAGTGGGACAGAGAAATTAACAATTACACAAGCTTAATACACTCCTTAATTGA
AGAATCGCAAAACCAGCAAGAAAAGAATGAACAAGAATTATTGGAATTAGATAAATGGGCAAGTTTGTGG
AATTGGTTTAACATAACAAATTGGCTGTGGTATATAAAATTATTCATAATGATAGTAGGAGGCTTGGTAG
GTTTAAGAATAGTTTTTGCTGTACTTTCTATAGTGAATAGAGTTAGGCAGGGATATTCACCATTATCGTT
TCAGACCCACCTCCCAACCCCGAGGGGACCCAGAGAGGGCCTATTTCCCATGATTCCTTCATATTTGCAT
ATACGATACAAGGCTGTTAGAGAGATAATTAGAATTAATTTGACTGTAAACACAAAGATATTAGTACAAA
ATACGTGACGTAGAAAGTAATAATTTCTTGGGTAGTTTGCAGTTTTAAAATTATGTTTTAAAATGGACTA
TCATATGCTTACCGTAACTTGAAAGTATTTCGATTTCTTGGCTTTATATATCTTGTGGAAAGGACGAAAC
ACCGGAGACGTTGACTATCGTCTCGCTACTCTACCACTTGTACTTCAGCGGTCAGCTTACTCGACTTAAC
GTGCACGTGACACGTTCTAGACCGTACATGCTTACATGGGATGAAGCTTGGCGTAACTAGATCTTGAGAC
AAATGGCAGTATTCATCCACAATTTTAAAAGAAAAGGGGGGATTGGGGGGTACAGTGCAGGGGAAAGAAT
AGTAGACATAATAGCAACAGACATACAAACTAAAGAATTACAAAAACAAATTACAAAAATTCAAAATTTT
CGGGTTTATTACAGGGACAGCAGAGATCCACTTTGGCGCCGGCTCGAGGGGGCCCGGGTGCAAAGATGGA
TAAAGTTTTAAACAGAGAGGAATCTTTGCAGCTAATGGACCTTCTAGGTCTTGAAAGGAGTGGGAATTGG
CTCCGGTGCCCGTCAGTGGGCAGAGCGCACATCGCCCACAGTCCCCGAGAAGTTGGGGGGAGGGGTCGGC
AATTGATCCGGTGCCTAGAGAAGGTGGCGCGGGGTAAACTGGGAAAGTGATGTCGTGTACTGGCTCCGCC
TTTTTCCCGAGGGTGGGGGAGAACCGTATATAAGTGCAGTAGTCGCCGTGAACGTTCTTTTTCGCAACGG
GTTTGCCGCCAGAACACAGGTAAGTGCCGTGTGTGGTTCCCGCGGGCCTGGCCTCTTTACGGGTTATGGC
CCTTGCGTGCCTTGAATTACTTCCACCTGGCTGCAGTACGTGATTCTTGATCCCGAGCTTCGGGTTGGAA
GTGGGTGGGAGAGTTCGAGGCCTTGCGCTTAAGGAGCCCCTTCGCCTCGTGCTTGAGTTGAGGCCTGGCC
TGGGCGCTGGGGCCGCCGCGTGCGAATCTGGTGGCACCTTCGCGCCTGTCTCGCTGCTTTCGATAAGTCT
CTAGCCATTTAAAATTTTTGATGACCTGCTGCGACGCTTTTTTTCTGGCAAGATAGTCTTGTAAATGCGG
GCCAAGATCTGCACACTGGTATTTCGGTTTTTGGGGCCGCGGGCGGCGACGGGGCCCGTGCGTCCCAGCG
CACATGTTCGGCGAGGCGGGGCCTGCGAGCGCGGCCACCGAGAATCGGACGGGGGTAGTCTCAAGCTGGC
CGGCCTGCTCTGGTGCCTGGCCTCGCGCCGCCGTGTATCGCCCCGCCCTGGGCGGCAAGGCTGGCCCGGT
CGGCACCAGTTGCGTGAGCGGAAAGATGGCCGCTTCCCGGCCCTGCTGCAGGGAGCTCAAAATGGAGGAC
GCGGCGCTCGGGAGAGCGGGCGGGTGAGTCACCCACACAAAGGAAAAGGGCCTTTCCGTCCTCAGCCGTC
GCTTCATGTGACTCCACGGAGTACCGGGCGCCGTCCAGGCACCTCGATTAGTTCTCGAGCTTTTGGAGTA
CGTCGTCTTTAGGTTGGGGGGAGGGGTTTTATGCGATGGAGTTTCCCCACACTGAGTGGGTGGAGACTGA
AGTTAGGCCAGCTTGGCACTTGATGTAATTCTCCTTGGAATTTGCCCTTTTTGAGTTTGGATCTTGGTTC
ATTCTCAAGCCTCAGACAGTGGTTCAAAGTTTTTTTCTTCCATTTCAGGTGTCGTGACGTACGGGATCCT
CTAGAGCCACCATGAGCTTCGTTGCTGGAGTCATCCGGAGACTGGACGAGACAGTGGTGAACAGAATTGC
CGCCGGCGAGGTGATCCAGAGACCTGCCAATGCAATCAAGGAGATGATCGAGAACTGTCTGGACGCCAAG
TCCACAAGCATTCAGGTGATCGTGAAGGAGGGCGGACTGAAGCTGATCCAGATCCAAGACAACGGCACAG
GCATCAGAAAGGAAGATCTGGACATCGTGTGTGAACGGTTCACCACATCTAAGCTGCAGTCTTTTGAGGA
TCTGGCCTCTATCAGTACCTACGGCTTCAGAGGCGAGGCCCTGGCCAGCATCAGCCACGTGGCCCATGTG
ACCATCACCACCAAAACCGCCGACGGCAAATGCGCTTATCGCGCTAGCTACAGCGACGGCAAGCTGAAAG
CCCCGCCAAAGCCTTGCGCCGGCAACCAGGGTACACAGATAACAGTGGAGGATCTGTTCTACAACATCGC
CACCCGGAGAAAGGCCCTGAAAAATCCCAGCGAGGAGTACGGCAAGATCCTGGAAGTCGTCGGCAGATAC
TCCGTGCACAACGCCGGAATCAGCTTTAGCGTAAAGAAGCAGGGAGAAACCGTGGCCGATGTGCGCACCC
TGCCAAATGCCAGCACCGTGGATAACATCAGAAGCATTTTCGGAAATGCCGTGTCCAGAGAACTGATCGA
GATCGGCTGCGAAGATAAGACCCTGGCTTTTAAGATGAACGGCTACATCAGCAACGCCAATTACTCTGTG
AAGAAGTGCATCTTTCTTCTGTTCATCAACCACAGACTGGTGGAAAGCACCAGCCTGCGGAAAGCCATCG
AGACAGTGTACGCCGCCTACCTGCCTAAGAACACCCACCCCTTCCTGTACCTGAGCCTCGAGATCAGCCC
TCAGAACGTGGACGTCAATGTGCATCCTACAAAGCACGAGGTGCACTTCCTGCACGAGGAAAGCATCCTG
GAAAGAGTGCAGCAGCACATTGAGAGCAAGCTGCTGGGCTCTAACAGCAGCAGAATGTACTTCACACAGA
CCCTGCTGCCTGGCCTGGCCGGCCCCTCAGGCGAAATGGTTAAGTCCACAACCTCTCTGACCTCATCCAG
CACCAGCGGTTCTTCCGATAAGGTGTACGCCCACCAGATGGTGCGGACCGACTCTCGGGAGCAGAAGCTG
GACGCCTTTCTGCAACCTCTGAGCAAACCTCTGAGCTCTCAGCCTCAGGCCATCGTGACCGAGGACAAGA
CAGATATCTCCTCCGGCCGTGCCAGACAGCAGGACGAAGAAATGCTCGAGCTGCCAGCTCCTGCCGAGGT
GGCCGCCAAGAACCAGAGCCTGGAGGGAGATACCACAAAGGGCACCAGCGAAATGAGCGAGAAGCGGGGC
CCTACCTCCAGCAACCCCAGAAAACGGCACCGGGAGGACAGCGACGTGGAAATGGTGGAGGACGACAGCA
GAAAGGAAATGACAGCCGCTTGTACCCCTAGAAGAAGAATCATCAACCTGACCTCCGTGCTGAGCCTGCA
GGAGGAGATCAACGAGCAGGGCCACGAGGTGCTGAGAGAGATGCTGCACAATCACAGCTTCGTGGGCTGC
GTGAACCCTCAATGGGCCCTGGCTCAGCATCAAACAAAGCTGTACCTGCTGAACACCACCAAGCTGAGCG
AAGAGCTGTTCTACCAGATCCTCATCTACGACTTCGCCAACTTCGGCGTGCTACGCCTGAGCGAGCCCGC
CCCTCTGTTTGACCTGGCCATGCTGGCTCTGGATAGCCCAGAAAGCGGCTGGACAGAAGAGGACGGACCT
AAAGAGGGGCTGGCTGAATACATCGTGGAGTTCCTGAAGAAAAAGGCCGAGATGCTGGCCGACTACTTTT
CTCTGGAAATCGACGAGGAAGGCAACCTGATCGGCCTGCCTCTGCTGATCGATAACTACGTGCCTCCCCT
GGAAGGCCTGCCCATCTTCATCCTGAGACTGGCTACAGAGGTGAACTGGGACGAGGAAAAGGAATGCTTC
GAGTCTCTGAGCAAGGAGTGCGCCATGTTCTATAGCATCAGAAAACAGTACATCTCTGAAGAGAGCACTC
TGTCTGGCCAGCAGAGTGAAGTGCCCGGAAGCATCCCCAACAGCTGGAAGTGGACCGTGGAACACATCGT
GTACAAGGCCCTGCGGAGCCACATTCTCCCTCCTAAGCACTTCACCGAGGACGGCAACATCCTGCAGCTG
GCCAACCTGCCCGACCTTTATAAGGTTTTCGCTAGCGGCAGCGGCGCCACCAACTTCAGCCTGCTGAAGC
AGGCCGGCGACGTGGAGGAGAACCCCGGCCCCATGACCGAGTACAAGCCCACGGTGCGCCTCGCCACCCG
CGACGACGTCCCCAGGGCCGTACGCACCCTCGCCGCCGCGTTCGCCGACTACCCCGCCACGCGCCACACC
GTCGATCCGGACCGCCACATCGAGCGGGTCACCGAGCTGCAAGAACTCTTCCTCACGCGCGTCGGGCTCG
ACATCGGCAAGGTGTGGGTCGCGGACGACGGCGCCGCCGTGGCGGTCTGGACCACGCCGGAGAGCGTCGA
AGCGGGGGCGGTGTTCGCCGAGATCGGCCCGCGCATGGCCGAGTTGAGCGGTTCCCGGCTGGCCGCGCAG
CAACAGATGGAAGGCCTCCTGGCGCCGCACCGGCCCAAGGAGCCCGCGTGGTTCCTGGCCACCGTCGGAG
TCTCGCCCGACCACCAGGGCAAGGGTCTGGGCAGCGCCGTCGTGCTCCCCGGAGTGGAGGCGGCCGAGCG
CGCCGGGGTGCCCGCCTTCCTGGAGACCTCCGCGCCCCGCAACCTCCCCTTCTACGAGCGGCTCGGCTTC
ACCGTCACCGCCGACGTCGAGGTGCCCGAAGGACCGCGCACCTGGTGCATGACCCGCAAGCCCGGTGCCT
GAACGCGTTAAGTCGACAATCAACCTCTGGATTACAAAATTTGTGAAAGATTGACTGGTATTCTTAACTA
TGTTGCTCCTTTTACGCTATGTGGATACGCTGCTTTAATGCCTTTGTATCATGCTATTGCTTCCCGTATG
GCTTTCATTTTCTCCTCCTTGTATAAATCCTGGTTGCTGTCTCTTTATGAGGAGTTGTGGCCCGTTGTCA
GGCAACGTGGCGTGGTGTGCACTGTGTTTGCTGACGCAACCCCCACTGGTTGGGGCATTGCCACCACCTG
TCAGCTCCTTTCCGGGACTTTCGCTTTCCCCCTCCCTATTGCCACGGCGGAACTCATCGCCGCCTGCCTT
GCCCGCTGCTGGACAGGGGCTCGGCTGTTGGGCACTGACAATTCCGTGGTGTTGTCGGGGAAATCATCGT
CCTTTCCTTGGCTGCTCGCCTGTGTTGCCACCTGGATTCTGCGCGGGACGTCCTTCTGCTACGTCCCTTC
GGCCCTCAATCCAGCGGACCTTCCTTCCCGCGGCCTGCTGCCGGCTCTGCGGCCTCTTCCGCGTCTTCGC
CTTCGCCCTCAGACGAGTCGGATCTCCCTTTGGGCCGCCTCCCCGCGTCGACTTTAAGACCAATGACTTA
CAAGGCAGCTGTAGATCTTAGCCACTTTTTAAAAGAAAAGGGGGGACTGGAAGGGCTAATTCACTCCCAA
CGAAGACAAGATCTGCTTTTTGCTTGTACTGGGTCTCTCTGGTTAGACCAGATCTGAGCCTGGGAGCTCT
CTGGCTAACTAGGGAACCCACTGCTTAAGCCTCAATAAAGCTTGCCTTGAGTGCTTCAAGTAGTGTGTGC
CCGTCTGTTGTGTGACTCTGGTAACTAGAGATCCCTCAGACCCTTTTAGTCAGTGTGGAAAATCTCTAGC
AGTACGTATAGTAGTTCATGTCATCTTATTATTCAGTATTTATAACTTGCAAAGAAATGAATATCAGAGA
GTGAGAGGAACTTGTTTATTGCAGCTTATAATGGTTACAAATAAAGCAATAGCATCACAAATTTCACAAA
TAAAGCATTTTTTTCACTGCATTCTAGTTGTGGTTTGTCCAAACTCATCAATGTATCTTATCATGTCTGG
CTCTAGCTATCCCGCCCCTAACTCCGCCCATCCCGCCCCTAACTCCGCCCAGTTCCGCCCATTCTCCGCC
CCATGGCTGACTAATTTTTTTTATTTATGCAGAGGCCGAGGCCGCCTCGGCCTCTGAGCTATTCCAGAAG
TAGTGAGGAGGCTTTTTTGGAGGCCTAGGGACGTACCCAATTCGCCCTATAGTGAGTCGTATTACGCGCG
CTCACTGGCCGTCGTTTTACAACGTCGTGACTGGGAAAACCCTGGCGTTACCCAACTTAATCGCCTTGCA
GCACATCCCCCTTTCGCCAGCTGGCGTAATAGCGAAGAGGCCCGCACCGATCGCCCTTCCCAACAGTTGC
GCAGCCTGAATGGCGAATGGG
[124 nt withheld, positions 8002-8125]
C
[91 nt withheld, positions 8127-8217]
A
[49 nt withheld, positions 8219-8267]
CCTTTGACGTTGGAGTCCACGTTCTTT
[37 nt withheld, positions 8295-8331]
ACCCTATCTCGGTCTATTCTTTTGATTTATAAGGGATTTTGCCGATTTCGGCCTATTGGTTAAAAAATGA
GCTGATTTAACAAAAATTTAACGCGAATTTTAACAAAATATTAACGCTTACAATTTAGGTGGCACTTTTC
GGGGAAATGTGCGCGGAACCCCTATTTGTTTATTTTTCTAAATACATTCAAATATGTATCCGCTCATGAG
ACAATAACCCTGATAAATGCTTCAATAATATTGAAAAAGGAAGAGTATGAGTATTCAACATTTCCGTGTC
GCCCTTATTCCCTTTTTTGCGGCATTTTGCCTTCCTGTTTTTGCTCACCCAGAAACGCTGGTGAAAGTAA
AAGATGCTGAAGATCAGTTGGGTGCACGAGTGGGTTACATCGAACTGGATCTCAACAGCGGTAAGATCCT
TGAGAGTTTTCGCCCCGAAGAACGTTTTCCAATGATGAGCACTTTTAAAGTTCTGCTATGTGGCGCGGTA
TTATCCCGTATTGACGCCGGGCAAGAGCAACTCGGTCGCCGCATACACTATTCTCAGAATGACTTGGTTG
AGTACTCACCAGTCACAGAAAAGCATCTTACGGATGGCATGACAGTAAGAGAATTATGCAGTGCTGCCAT
AACCATGAGTGATAACACTGCGGCCAACTTACTTCTGACAACGATCGGAGGACCGAAGGAGCTAACCGCT
TTTTTGCACAACATGGGGGATCATGTAACTCGCCTTGATCGTTGGGAACCGGAGCTGAATGAAGCCATAC
CAAACGACGAGCGTGACACCACGATGCCTGTAGCAATGGCAACAACGTTGCGCAAACTATTAACTGGCGA
ACTACTTACTCTAGCTTCCCGGCAACAATTAATAGACTGGATGGAGGCGGATAAAGTTGCAGGACCACTT
CTGCGCTCGGCCCTTCCGGCTGGCTGGTTTATTGCTGATAAATCTGGAGCCGGTGAGCGTGGGTCTCGCG
GTATCATTGCAGCACTGGGGCCAGATGGTAAGCCCTCCCGTATCGTAGTTATCTACACGACGGGGAGTCA
GGCAACTATGGATGAACGAAATAGACAGATCGCTGAGATAGGTGCCTCACTGATTAAGCATTGGTAACTG
TCAGACCAAGTTTACTCATATATACTTTAGATTGATTTAAAACTTCATTTTTAATTTAAAAGGATCTAGG
TGAAGATCCTTTTTGATAATCTCATGACCAAAATCCCTTAACGTGAGTTTTCGTTCCACTGAGCGTCAGA
CCCCGTAGAAAAGATCAAAGGATCTTCTTGAGATCCTTTTTTTCTGCGCGTAATCTGCTGCTTGCAAACA
AAAAAACCACCGCTACCAGCGGTGGTTTGTTTGCCGGATCAAGAGCTACCAACTCTTTTTCCGAAGGTAA
CTGGCTTCAGCAGAGCGCAGATACCAAATACTGTTCTTCTAGTGTAGCCGTAGTTAGGCCACCACTTCAA
GAACTCTGTAGCACCGCCTACATACCTCGCTCTGCTAATCCTGTTACCAGTGGCTGCTGCCAGTGGCGAT
AAGTCGTGTCTTACCGGGTTGGACTCAAGACGATAGTTACCGGATAAGGCGCAGCGGTCGGGCTGAACGG
GGGGTTCGTGCACACAGCCCAGCTTGGAGCGAACGACCTACACCGAACTGAGATACCTACAGCGTGAGCT
ATGAGAAAGCGCCACGCTTCCCGAAGGGAGAAAGGCGGACAGGTATCCGGTAAGCGGCAGGGTCGGAACA
GGAGAGCGCACGAGGGAGCTTCCAGGGGGAAACGCCTGGTATCTTTATAGTCCTGTCGGGTTTCGCCACC
TCTGACTTGAGCGTCGATTTTTGTGATGCTCGTCAGGGGGGCGGAGCCTATGGAAAAACGCCAGCAACGC
GGCCTTTTTACGGTTCCTGGCCTTTTGCTGGCCTTTTGCTCACATGTTCTTTCCTGCGTTATCCCCTGAT
TCTGTGGATAACCGTATTACCGCCTTTGAGTGAGCTGATACCGCTCGCCGCAGCCGAACGACCGAGCGCA
GCGAGTCAGTGAGCGAGGAAGCGGAAGAGCGCCCAATACGCAAACCGCCTCTCCCCGCGCGTTGGCCGAT
TCATTAATGCAGCTGGCACGACAGGTTTCCCGACTGGAAAGCGGGCAGTGAGCGCAACGCAATTAATGTG
AGTTAGCTCACTCATTAGGCACCCCAGGCTTTACACTTTATGCTTCCGGCTCGTATGTTGTGTGGAATTG
TGAGCGGATAACAATTTCACACAGGAAACAGCTATGACCATGATTACGCCAAGCGCGCAATTAACCCTCA
CTAAAGGGAACAAAAGCTGGAGCTGCAAGCTT
